Addgene plasmid #48057: pICH75388
Purpose: (Empty Backbone)
Depositing lab: Sylvestre Marillonnet. Depositing organization: Leibniz Institute of Plant Biochemistry (IPB). Publication: A modular cloning system for standardized assembly of multigene constructs. Weber E, Engler C, Gruetzner R, Werner S, Marillonnet S. PLoS One. 2011 Feb 18;6(2):e16765. doi: 10.1371/journal.pone.0016765. PubMed 21364738.
Backbone
  Vector backbone: derived from pPZP200 and pUC19
  Backbone manufacturer: self-made
  Backbone size (bp): 4887
  Vector type: Unspecified
  Selectable markers: LacZ alpha
Growth in bacteria
  Bacterial resistance: Kanamycin, 50 μg/mL
  Growth temperature: 37°C
  Growth strain: DH10B
  Copy number: High Copy
Gene/Insert
  Gene/Insert name: None
Terms and licenses: Academic/Nonprofit Terms; Industry Terms: Not Available to Industry
Depositor comments: level P cloning vector, replicates in E.coli and Agrobacterium, binary vector for Agrobacterium T-DNA delivery to plant cells
How to cite: pICH75388 was a gift from Sylvestre Marillonnet (Addgene plasmid # 48057 ; http://n2t.net/addgene:48057 ; RRID:Addgene_48057)
