[The description below was written by a language model from this plasmid's Addgene catalogue record and pLannotate feature annotations shown in this document.]
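Description:
pICH75388 is an empty binary cloning vector from a modular (MoClo-type) Golden Gate cloning system for standardized assembly of multigene constructs. The depositor describes it as a "level P" cloning vector. Its backbone is derived from pPZP200 and pUC19, and it carries no insert. It is designed to replicate in both E. coli and Agrobacterium and to deliver T-DNA from Agrobacterium into plant cells. The catalogue lists a backbone size of 4,887 bp, whereas the annotated full sequence is 5,482 nt. The difference is plausibly the lacZα cassette, but the record does not say so.

In E. coli, propagation relies on a high-copy ColE1/pUC-type origin. The pVS1 module (oriV, RepA and the StaA stability protein) supports replication and stable maintenance in Agrobacterium. Short fragments of an incP oriV and of the pBR322 bom region are also annotated. Selection in bacteria is by kanamycin, conferred by an aphA (aminoglycoside phosphotransferase) gene of Enterococcus faecalis origin that sits immediately downstream of the bla (AmpR) promoter.

On the circular map, the nopaline C58-type left and right border repeats flank a lacZα cassette. This cassette consists of a CAP binding site, the lac promoter and operator, a pUC18/19 polylinker and a LacZα fragment. The replication and resistance functions lie outside the T-DNA. The cassette serves as a blue/white screening marker: in this kind of system, assembled modules replace lacZα, so correct recombinants appear as white colonies. The feature table does not annotate the type IIS restriction sites or fusion overhangs that define the acceptor position, so those details cannot be stated from the record. No plant selectable marker is annotated in the empty vector.
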