Features (pLannotate 1.2.2; 16 found; start..end, strand, type, name):
     22..46      +  misc_feature   RB T-DNA repeat: right border repeat from nopaline C58 T-DNA
    169..756     -  rep_origin     ori: high-copy-number ColE1/pMB1/pBR322/pUC origin of replication
    931..1722    -  CDS            aphA: KKA3_ENTFL - Experimental evidence at protein level: Swiss-Prot protein existence level 1. Resistance to kanamycin and structurally-related aminoglycosides, including amikacin. From Enterococcus faecalis (Streptococcus faecalis).
   1723..1827    -  promoter       AmpR promoter: bla
   1844..1904    -  rep_origin     oriV (fragment): incP origin of replication
   2110..2304    -  rep_origin     pVS1 oriV: origin of replication for the Pseudomonas plasmid pVS1 (Heeb et al., 2000)
   2370..3438    -  CDS            pVS1 RepA (fragment): replication protein from the Pseudomonas plasmid pVS1 (Heeb et al., 2000)
   3871..4500    -  CDS            pVS1 StaA: stability protein from the Pseudomonas plasmid pVS1 (Heeb et al., 2000)
   4764..4788    +  misc_feature   LB T-DNA repeat: left border repeat from nopaline C58 T-DNA
   4889..4931    +  CDS            lacI (fragment): lac repressor; lacI; The lac repressor binds to the lac operator to inhibit transcription in E. coli. This inhibition can be relieved by adding lactose or isopropyl-β-D-thiogalactopyranoside (IPTG).
   4944..4965    +  protein_bind   CAP binding site: CAP binding activates transcription in the presence of cAMP. E. coli catabolite activator protein
   4980..5010    +  promoter       lac promoter: promoter for the E. coli lac operon
   5018..5034    +  protein_bind   lac operator: The lac repressor binds to the lac operator to inhibit transcription in E. coli. This inhibition can be relieved by adding lactose or isopropyl-β-D-thiogalactopyranoside (IPTG). lac repressor encoded by lacI
   5071..5127    -  misc_feature   MCS: pUC18/19 multiple cloning site
   5124..5281    +  CDS            lacZα (fragment): LacZα fragment of β-galactosidase; lacZ fragment
   5287..5386    -  misc_feature   bom (fragment): basis of mobility region from pBR322
>Addgene plasmid #48057 | pICH75388 | depositor full sequence | sequence record 69057 | Full Sequence
GTGGTTTAAACTATCAGTGTTTGACAGGATATATTGGCGGGTAAACCTAAGAGAAAAGAGCGTTTATTAG
AATAATCGGATATTTAAAAGGGCGTGAAAAGGTTTATCCGTTCGTCCATTTGTATGTGCCAACCACAGGA
ACCGTAAAAAGGCCGCGTTGCTGGCGTTTTTCCATAGGCTCCGCCCCCCTGACGAGCATCACAAAAATCG
ACGCTCAAGTCAGAGGTGGCGAAACCCGACAGGACTATAAAGATACCAGGCGTTTCCCCCTGGAAGCTCC
CTCGTGCGCTCTCCTGTTCCGACCCTGCCGCTTACCGGATACCTGTCCGCCTTTCTCCCTTCGGGAAGCG
TGGCGCTTTCTCATAGCTCACGCTGTAGGTATCTCAGTTCGGTGTAGGTCGTTCGCTCCAAGCTGGGCTG
TGTGCACGAACCCCCCGTTCAGCCCGACCGCTGCGCCTTATCCGGTAACTATCGTCTTGAGTCCAACCCG
GTAAGACACGACTTATCGCCACTGGCAGCAGCCACTGGTAACAGGATTAGCAGAGCGAGGTATGTAGGCG
GTGCTACAGAGTTCTTGAAGTGGTGGCCTAACTACGGCTACACTAGAAGGACAGTATTTGGTATCTGCGC
TCTGCTGAAGCCAGTTACCTTCGGAAAAAGAGTTGGTAGCTCTTGATCCGGCAAACAAACCACCGCTGGT
AGCGGTGGTTTTTTTGTTTGCAAGCAGCAGATTACGCGCAGAAAAAAAGGATCTCAGGAAGATCCTTTGA
TCTTTTCTACGGGGTCTGACGCTCAGTGGAACGAAAACTCACGTTAAGGGATTTTGGTCATGAGATTATC
AAAAAGGATCTTCACCTAGATCCTTTTAAATTAAAAATGAAGTTTTAAATCAATCTAAAGTATATATGAG
TAAACTTGGTCTGACAGCTAAAACAATTCATCCAGTAAAATATAATATTTTATTTTCTCCCAATCAGGCT
TGATCCCCAGTAAGTCAAAAAATAGCTCGACATACTGTTCTTCCCCGATATCCTCCCTGATCGACCGGAC
GCAGAAGGCAATGTCATACCACTTGTCCGCCCTGCCGCTTCTCCCAAGATCAATAAAGCCACTTACTTTG
CCATCTTTCACAAAGATGTTGCTGTCTCCCAGGTCGCCGTGGGAAAAGACAAGTTCCTCTTCGGGCTTTT
CCGTCTTTAAAAAATCATACAGCTCGCGCGGATCTTTAAATGGAGTGTCCTCTTCCCAGTTTTCGCAATC
CACATCGGCCAGATCGTTATTCAGTAAGTAATCCAATTCGGCTAAGCGGCTGTCTAAGCTATTCGTATAG
GGACAATCCGATATGTCGATGGAGTGAAAGAGCCTGATGCACTCCGCATACAGCTCGATAATCTTTTCAG
GGCTTTGTTCATCTTCATACTCTTCCGAGCAAAGGACGCCATCGGCCTCACTCATGAGCAGATTGCTCCA
GCCATCATGCCGTTCAAAGTGCAGGACCTTTGGAACAGGCAGCTTTCCTTCCAGCCATAGCATCATGTCC
TTTTCCCGTTCCACATCATAGGTGGTCCCTTTATACCGGCTGTCCGTCATTTTTAAATATAGGTTTTCAT
TTTCTCCCACCAGCTTATATACCTTAGCAGGAGACATTCCTTCCGTATCTTTTACGCAGCGGTATTTTTC
GATCAGTTTTTTCAATTCCGGTGATATTCTCATTTTAGCCATACTCTTCCTTTTTCAATATTATTGAAGC
ATTTATCAGGGTTATTGTCTCATGAGCGGATACATATTTGAATGTATTTAGAAAAATAAACAAATAGGGG
TTCCGCGCACGAATTGGCCAGCGCTGCCATTTTTGGGGTGAGGCCGTTCGCGGCCGAGGGGCGCAGCCCC
TGGGGGGATGGGAGCTCGGTGCCTTGATGTGGGCGCCGGCGGTCGAGTGGCGACGGCGCGGCTTGTCCGC
GCCCTGGTAGATTGCCTGGCCGTAGGCCAGCCATTTTTGAGCGGCCAGCGGCCGCGATAGGCCGACGCGA
AGCGGCGGGGCGTAGGGAGCGCAGCGACCGAAGGGTAGGCGCTTTTTGCAGCTCTTCGGCTGTGCGCTGG
CCAGACAGTTATGCACAGGCCAGGCGGGTTTTAAGAGTTTTAATAAGTTTTAAAGAGTTTTAGGCGGAAA
AATCGCCTTTTTTCTCTTTTATATCAGTCACTTACATGTGTGACCGGTTCCCAATGTACGGCTTTGGGTT
CCCAATGTACGGGTTCCGGTTCCCAATGTACGGCTTTGGGTTCCCAATGTACGTGCTATCCACAGGAAAG
AAGCTTTTTCGACCTTTTTCCCCTGCTAGGGCAATTTGCCCTAGCATCTGCTCCGTACATTAGGAACCGG
CGGATGCTTCGCCCTCGATCAGGTTGCGGTAGCGCATGACTAGGATCGGGCCAGCCTGCCCCGCCTCCTC
CTTCAAATCGTACTCCGGCAGGTCATTTGACCCGATCAGCTTGCGCACGGTGAAACAGAACTTCTTGAAC
TCTCCGGCGCTGCCACTGCGTTCGTAGATCGTCTTGAACAACCATCTGGCTTCTGCCTTGCCTGCGGCGC
GGCGTGCCAGGCGGTAGAGAAAACGGCCGATGCCGGGATCGATCAAAAAGTAATCGGGGTGAACCGTCAG
CACGTCCGGGTTCTTGCCTTCTGTGATCTCGCGGTACATCCAATCAGCTAGCTCGATCTCGATGTACTCC
GGCCGCCCGGTTTCGCTCTTTACGATCTTGTAGCGGCTAATCAAGGCTTCACCCTCGGATACCGTCACCA
GGCGGCCGTTCTTGGCCTTCTTCGTACGCTGCATGGCAACGTGCGTGGTGTTTAACCGAATGCAGGTTTC
TACCAGGTCGTCTTTCTGCTTTCCGCCATCGGCTCGCCGGCAGAACTTGAGTACGTCCGCAACGTGTGGA
CGGAACACGCGGCCGGGCTTGTCTCCCTTCCCTTCCCGGTATCGGTTCATGGATTCGGTTAGATGGGAAA
CCGCCATCAGTACCAGGTCGTAATCCCACACACTGGCCATGCCGGCCGGCCCTGCGGAAACCTCTACGTG
CCCGTCTGGAAGCTCGTAGCGGATCACCTCGCCAGCTCGTCGGTCACGCTTCGACAGACGGAAAACGGCC
ACGTCCATGATGCTGCGACTATCGCGGGTGCCCACGTCATAGAGCATCGGAACGAAAAAATCTGGTTGCT
CGTCGCCCTTGGGCGGCTTCCTAATCGACGGCGCACCGGCTGCCGGCGGTTGCCGGGATTCTTTGCGGAT
TCGATCAGCGGCCGCTTGCCACGATTCACCGGGGCGTGCTTCTGCCTCGATGCGTTGCCGCTGGGCGGCC
TGCGCGGCCTTCAACTTCTCCACCAGGTCATCACCCAGCGCCGCGCCGATTTGTACCGGGCCGGATGGTT
TGCGACCGTCACGCCGATTCCTCGGGCTTGGGGGTTCCAGTGCCATTGCAGGGCCGGCAGACAACCCAGC
CGCTTACGCCTGGCCAACCGCCCGTTCCTCCACACATGGGGCATTCCACGGCGTCGGTGCCTGGTTGTTC
TTGATTTTCCATGCCGCCTCCTTTAGCCGCTAAAATTCATCTACTCATTTATTCATTTGCTCATTTACTC
TGGTAGCTGCGCGATGTATTCAGATAGCAGCTCGGTAATGGTCTTGCCTTGGCGTACCGCGTACATCTTC
AGCTTGGTGTGATCCTCCGCCGGCAACTGAAAGTTGACCCGCTTCATGGCTGGCGTGTCTGCCAGGCTGG
CCAACGTTGCAGCCTTGCTGCTGCGTGCGCTCGGACGGCCGGCACTTAGCGTGTTTGTGCTTTTGCTCAT
TTTCTCTTTACCTCATTAACTCAAATGAGTTTTGATTTAATTTCAGCGGCCAGCGCCTGGACCTCGCGGG
CAGCGTCGCCCTCGGGTTCTGATTCAAGAACGGTTGTGCCGGCGGCGGCAGTGCCTGGGTAGCTCACGCG
CTGCGTGATACGGGACTCAAGAATGGGCAGCTCGTACCCGGCCAGCGCCTCGGCAACCTCACCGCCGATG
CGCGTGCCTTTGATCGCCCGCGACACGACAAAGGCCGCTTGTAGCCTTCCATCCGTGACCTCAATGCGCT
GCTTAACCAGCTCCACCAGGTCGGCGGTGGCCCATATGTCGTAAGGGCTTGGCTGCACCGGAATCAGCAC
GAAGTCGGCTGCCTTGATCGCGGACACAGCCAAGTCCGCCGCCTGGGGCGCTCCGTCGATCACTACGAAG
TCGCGCCGGCCGATGGCCTTCACGTCGCGGTCAATCGTCGGGCGGTCGATGCCGACAACGGTTAGCGGTT
GATCTTCCCGCACGGCCGCCCAATCGCGGGCACTGCCCTGGGGATCGGAATCGACTAACAGAACATCGGC
CCCGGCGAGTTGCAGGGCGCGGGCTAGATGGGTTGCGATGGTCGTCTTGCCTGACCCGCCTTTCTGGTTA
AGTACAGCGATAACCTTCATGCGTTCCCCTTGCGTATTTGTTTATTTACTCATCGCATCATATACGCAGC
GACCGCATGACGCAAGCTGTTTTACTCAAATACACATCACCTTTTTAGACGGCGGCGCTCGGTTTCTTCA
GCGGCCAAGCTGGCCGGCCAGGCCGCCAGCTTGGCATCAGACAAACCGGCCAGGATTTCATGCAGCCGCA
CGGCTGATGGGCTGCCTGTATCGAGTGGTGATTTTGTGCCGAGCTGCCGGTCGGGGAGCTGTTGGCTGGC
TGGTGGCAGGATATATTGTGGTGTAAACAAATTGACGCTTAGACAACTTAATAACACATTGCGGACGTTT
TTAATGTACTGGGGTGGATGCAGTGGGCCCCACTCTGTGGAAGACAAGAGCTGAGACCGCAGCTGGCACG
ACAGGTTTCCCGACTGGAAAGCGGGCAGTGAGCGCAACGCAATTAATGTGAGTTAGCTCACTCATTAGGC
ACCCCAGGCTTTACACTTTATGCTTCCGGCTCGTATGTTGTGTGGAATTGTGAGCGGATAACAATTTCAC
ACAGGAAACAGCTATGACCATGATTACGCCAAGCTTGCATGCCTGCAGGTCGACTCTAGAGGATCCCCGG
GTACCGAGCTCGAATTCACTGGCCGTCGTTTTACAACGTCGTGACTGGGAAAACCCTGGCGTTACCCAAC
TTAATCGCCTTGCAGCACATCCCCCTTTCGCCAGCTGGCGTAATAGCGAAGAGGCCCGCACCGATCGCCC
TTCCCAACAGTTGCGCAGCCTGAATGGCGAATGGCGCCTGATGCGGTATTTTCTCCTTACGCATCTGTGC
GGTATTTCACACCGCATATGGTGCACTCTCAGTACAATCTGCTCTGATGCCGCATAGTTAAGCCAGCCCC
GACACCCGCCAACACCCGCTGACGCGCCCTGACGGGCTTGTCTGCTCCCGGCATCCGCTTACAGACAAGC
TGTGAGGTCTCAGGGACACGAA
