>Addgene plasmid #48057 | pICH75388 | addgene partial sequence | sequence record 74276 | LB-F1 5'-gtggtgtaaacaaattgacgc-3'
CATTGCGGACGTTTTTAATGTACTGGGGTGGATGCAGTGGGCCCCACTCTGTGGAAGACAAGAGCTGAGA
CCGCAGCTGGCACGACAGGTTTCCCGACTGGAAAGCGGGCAGTGAGCGCAACGCAATTAATGTGAGTTAG
CTCACTCATTAGGCACCCCAGGCTTTACACTTTATGCTTCCGGCTCGTATGTTGTGTGGAATTGTGAGCG
GATAACAATTTCACACAGGAAACAGCTATGACCATGATTACGCCAAGCTTGCATGCCTGCAGGTCGACTC
TAGAGGATCCCCGGGTACCGAGCTCGAATTCACTGGCCGTCGTTTTACAACGTCGTGACTGGGAAAACCC
TGGCGTTACCCAACTTAATCGCCTTGCAGCACATCCCCCTTTCGCCAGCTGGCGTAATAGCGAAGAGGCC
CGCACCGATCGCCCTTCCCAACAGTTGCGCAGCCTGAATGGCGAATGGCGCCTGATGCGGTATTTTCTCC
TTACGCATCTGTGCGGTATTTCACACCGCATATGGTGCACTCTCAGTACAATCTGCTCTGATGCCGCATA
GTTAAGCCAGCCCCGACACCCGCCAACACCCGCTGACGCGCCCTGACGGGCTTGTCTGCTCCCGGCATCC
GCTTACAGACAAGCTGTGAGGTCTCAGGGACACGAAGTGGTTTAAACTATCAGTGTTTGACAGGATATAT
TGGCGGGTAAACCTAAGAGAAAAGAGCGTTTATTAGAATAATCGGATATTTAAAAGGGCGTGAAAAGGTT
TATCCGTTCGTCCATTTGTATGTGCCAACCACAGGAACCGTAAAAAGGCCGCGTTGCTGGCGTTTTTCCA
TAGGCTCCGCCCCCCTGACGAGCATCACAAAAATCGACGCTCAAGTCAGAGGTGGCGAAACCCGACAGGA
CTATAAAGATACCAGGCGTTTCCCCCTGGAAGCTCCCTCGTGCGCTCTCCTGTTCCGACCCTGCCGCTTA
CCGGATACCTGTCCGCCTTTCT
